Addgene plasmid #194967: Cas12j-8-crRNA
Purpose: (Empty Backbone) The plasmid expresses Cas12j-8-crRNA expression elements.
Depositing lab: Yongming Wang. Depositing organization: Fudan University. Publication: A highly specific CRISPR-Cas12j nuclease enables allele-specific genome editing. Wang Y, Qi T, Liu J, Yang Y, Wang Z, Wang Y, Wang T, Li M, Li M, Lu D, Chang ACY, Yang L, Gao S, Wang Y, Lan F. Sci Adv. 2023 Feb 10;9(6):eabo6405. doi: 10.1126/sciadv.abo6405. Epub 2023 Feb 10. PubMed 36763662.
Backbone
  Vector backbone: pUC57
  Vector type: Mammalian Expression
Growth in bacteria
  Bacterial resistance: Ampicillin, 100 μg/mL
  Growth temperature: 37°C
  Growth strain: DH5alpha
  Copy number: High Copy
Gene/Insert
  Cloning method: Gibson Cloning
Terms and licenses: Academic/Nonprofit Terms; Industry Terms: Not Available to Industry
How to cite: Cas12j-8-crRNA was a gift from Yongming Wang (Addgene plasmid # 194967 ; http://n2t.net/addgene:194967 ; RRID:Addgene_194967)
