[The description below was written by a language model from this plasmid's Addgene catalogue record and pLannotate feature annotations shown in this document.]
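Description:
Cas12j-8-crRNA is a small (about 3.4 kb) high-copy plasmid catalogued as an empty backbone for mammalian expression of CRISPR RNAs that guide the Cas12j-8 nuclease. The backbone is recorded as pUC57, although the annotated features (T3 and T7 promoters flanking fragments of a pBluescript-type multiple cloning site, a lacZα fragment and an f1 origin) resemble a pBluescript-style cloning vector. It is propagated in E. coli through the ColE1/pUC origin and selected with ampicillin via the β-lactamase gene under its own promoter. The f1 origin could support single-stranded DNA production with helper phage. The lac promoter, operator, CAP site and lacI fragment are remnants of the parental cloning region rather than functional parts of the payload.

The working element is a mouse U6 promoter, an RNA polymerase III promoter suited to producing short, defined, non-polyadenylated transcripts in mammalian cells. It sits within the former polylinker. Roughly 60 nt of unannotated sequence lie between the end of the U6 promoter and the downstream MCS fragment, and this presumably holds the crRNA expression elements named in the record, such as the Cas12j-8 direct repeat, a spacer insertion site and a Pol III terminator. The feature table does not identify these, so their exact arrangement is not stated.

No nuclease gene and no mammalian selection marker or reporter are annotated, so the plasmid supplies only the guide RNA and would be used together with a separate source of Cas12j-8. Users insert a target-specific spacer, with Gibson assembly listed as the cloning method. The construct comes from work characterising Cas12j-8 as a highly specific nuclease for allele-specific genome editing.
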