Features (pLannotate 1.2.2; 14 found; start..end, strand, type, name):
     21..125     +  promoter       AmpR promoter: bla
    126..986     +  CDS            AmpR: β-lactamase; bla; confers resistance to ampicillin, carbenicillin, and related antibiotics
   1157..1745    +  rep_origin     ori: high-copy-number ColE1/pMB1/pBR322/pUC origin of replication
   1928..2020    +  CDS            lacI (fragment): lac repressor; lacI; The lac repressor binds to the lac operator to inhibit transcription in E. coli. This inhibition can be relieved by adding lactose or isopropyl-β-D-thiogalactopyranoside (IPTG).
   2033..2054    +  protein_bind   CAP binding site: CAP binding activates transcription in the presence of cAMP. E. coli catabolite activator protein
   2069..2099    +  promoter       lac promoter: promoter for the E. coli lac operon
   2107..2123    +  protein_bind   lac operator: The lac repressor binds to the lac operator to inhibit transcription in E. coli. This inhibition can be relieved by adding lactose or isopropyl-β-D-thiogalactopyranoside (IPTG). lac repressor encoded by lacI
   2168..2186    +  promoter       T3 promoter: promoter for bacteriophage T3 RNA polymerase
   2199..2277    +  misc_feature   MCS (fragment): pBluescript multiple cloning site
   2310..2622    +  promoter       U6 promoter: RNA polymerase III promoter for mouse U6 snRNA (Das et al., 1988)
   2687..2706    +  misc_feature   MCS (fragment): pBluescript multiple cloning site
   2715..2733    -  promoter       T7 promoter: promoter for bacteriophage T7 RNA polymerase
   2741..2896    +  CDS            lacZα (fragment): LacZα fragment of β-galactosidase; lacZ fragment
   2998..3356    -  rep_origin     f1 ori (sequence partly withheld): f1 bacteriophage origin of replication; arrow indicates direction of (+) strand synthesis
>Addgene plasmid #194967 | Cas12j-8-crRNA | addgene full sequence | sequence record 383998 | Addgene NGS Result
GCACTTTTCGGGGAAATGTGCGCGGAACCCCTATTTGTTTATTTTTCTAAATACATTCAAATATGTATCC
GCTCATGAGACAATAACCCTGATAAATGCTTCAATAATATTGAAAAAGGAAGAGTATGAGTATTCAACAT
TTCCGTGTCGCCCTTATTCCCTTTTTTGCGGCATTTTGCCTTCCTGTTTTTGCTCACCCAGAAACGCTGG
TGAAAGTAAAAGATGCTGAAGATCAGTTGGGTGCACGAGTGGGTTACATCGAACTGGATCTCAACAGCGG
TAAGATCCTTGAGAGTTTTCGCCCCGAAGAACGTTTTCCAATGATGAGCACTTTTAAAGTTCTGCTATGT
GGCGCGGTATTATCCCGTATTGACGCCGGGCAAGAGCAACTCGGTCGCCGCATACACTATTCTCAGAATG
ACTTGGTTGAGTACTCACCAGTCACAGAAAAGCATCTTACGGATGGCATGACAGTAAGAGAATTATGCAG
TGCTGCCATAACCATGAGTGATAACACTGCGGCCAACTTACTTCTGACAACGATCGGAGGACCGAAGGAG
CTAACCGCTTTTTTGCACAACATGGGGGATCATGTAACTCGCCTTGATCGTTGGGAACCGGAGCTGAATG
AAGCCATACCAAACGACGAGCGTGACACCACGATGCCTGTAGCAATGGCAACAACGTTGCGCAAACTATT
AACTGGCGAACTACTTACTCTAGCTTCCCGGCAACAATTAATAGACTGGATGGAGGCGGATAAAGTTGCA
GGACCACTTCTGCGCTCGGCCCTTCCGGCTGGCTGGTTTATTGCTGATAAATCTGGAGCCGGTGAGCGTG
GGTCTCGCGGTATCATTGCAGCACTGGGGCCAGATGGTAAGCCCTCCCGTATCGTAGTTATCTACACGAC
GGGGAGTCAGGCAACTATGGATGAACGAAATAGACAGATCGCTGAGATAGGTGCCTCACTGATTAAGCAT
TGGTAACTGTCAGACCAAGTTTACTCATATATACTTTAGATTGATTTAAAACTTCATTTTTAATTTAAAA
GGATCTAGGTGAAGATCCTTTTTGATAATCTCATGACCAAAATCCCTTAACGTGAGTTTTCGTTCCACTG
AGCGTCAGACCCCGTAGAAAAGATCAAAGGATCTTCTTGAGATCCTTTTTTTCTGCGCGTAATCTGCTGC
TTGCAAACAAAAAAACCACCGCTACCAGCGGTGGTTTGTTTGCCGGATCAAGAGCTACCAACTCTTTTTC
CGAAGGTAACTGGCTTCAGCAGAGCGCAGATACCAAATACTGTTCTTCTAGTGTAGCCGTAGTTAGGCCA
CCACTTCAAGAACTCTGTAGCACCGCCTACATACCTCGCTCTGCTAATCCTGTTACCAGTGGCTGCTGCC
AGTGGCGATAAGTCGTGTCTTACCGGGTTGGACTCAAGACGATAGTTACCGGATAAGGCGCAGCGGTCGG
GCTGAACGGGGGGTTCGTGCACACAGCCCAGCTTGGAGCGAACGACCTACACCGAACTGAGATACCTACA
GCGTGAGCTATGAGAAAGCGCCACGCTTCCCGAAGGGAGAAAGGCGGACAGGTATCCGGTAAGCGGCAGG
GTCGGAACAGGAGAGCGCACGAGGGAGCTTCCAGGGGGAAACGCCTGGTATCTTTATAGTCCTGTCGGGT
TTCGCCACCTCTGACTTGAGCGTCGATTTTTGTGATGCTCGTCAGGGGGGCGGAGCCTATGGAAAAACGC
CAGCAACGCGGCCTTTTTACGGTTCCTGGCCTTTTGCTGGCCTTTTGCTCACATGTTCTTTCCTGCGTTA
TCCCCTGATTCTGTGGATAACCGTATTACCGCCTTTGAGTGAGCTGATACCGCTCGCCGCAGCCGAACGA
CCGAGCGCAGCGAGTCAGTGAGCGAGGAAGCGGAAGAGCGCCCAATACGCAAACCGCCTCTCCCCGCGCG
TTGGCCGATTCATTAATGCAGCTGGCACGACAGGTTTCCCGACTGGAAAGCGGGCAGTGAGCGCAACGCA
ATTAATGTGAGTTAGCTCACTCATTAGGCACCCCAGGCTTTACACTTTATGCTTCCGGCTCGTATGTTGT
GTGGAATTGTGAGCGGATAACAATTTCACACAGGAAACAGCTATGACCATGATTACGCCAAGCGCGCAAT
TAACCCTCACTAAAGGGAACAAAAGCTGGAGCTCCACCGCGGTGGCGGCCGCTCTAGAACTAGTGGATCC
CCCGGGCTGCAGGAATTCGATATCAAGCTTATCGATATCCAGTTTGGTTAGTACCGGGCCCGCTCTAGAG
ATCCGACGCGCCATCTCTAGGCCCGCGCCGGCCCCCTCGCACAGACTTGTGGGAGAAGCTCGGCTACTCC
CCTGCCCCGGTTAATTTGCATATAATATTTCCTAGTAACTATAGAGGCTTAATGTGCGATAAAAGACAGA
TAATCTGTTCTTTTTAATACTAGCTACATTTTACATGATAGGCTTGGATTTCTATAAGAGATACAAATAC
TAAATTATTATTTTAAAAAACAGCACAAAAGGAAACTCACCCTAACTGTAAAGTAATTGTGTGTTTTGAG
ACTATAAATATCCCTTGGAGAAAAGCCTTGTTTGCTTTCAAGACTAATAGATTGCTCCTTACGAGGAGAC
CAGTCTTCTCAGAAGACGTTTTTTTTTCGAGGGGGGGCCCGGTACCCAATTCGCCCTATAGTGAGTCGTA
TTACGCGCGCTCACTGGCCGTCGTTTTACAACGTCGTGACTGGGAAAACCCTGGCGTTACCCAACTTAAT
CGCCTTGCAGCACATCCCCCTTTCGCCAGCTGGCGTAATAGCGAAGAGGCCCGCACCGATCGCCCTTCCC
AACAGTTGCGCAGCCTGAATGGCGAATGGAAATTGTAAGCGTTAATATTTTGTTAAAATTCGCGTTAAAT
TTTTGTTAAATCAGCTCATTTTTTTAACCAATAGGCCGAAATCGGCAAAATCCCTTATAAATCAAAAGAA
TAGACCGAGATAGGGT
[37 nt withheld, positions 3027-3063]
AAAGAACGTGGACTCCAACGTCAAAGG
[49 nt withheld, positions 3091-3139]
T
[91 nt withheld, positions 3141-3231]
G
[124 nt withheld, positions 3233-3356]
CAGGTG
